>Addgene plasmid #53120 | pGEX3X-RanBP2dFG | depositor full sequence | sequence record 82745 | pGEX3X-RanBP2dFG sequence 5810 bps
AGCTTATCGACTGCACGGTGCACCAATGCTTCTGGCGTCAGGCAGCCATCGGAAGCTGTGGTATGGCTGT
GCAGGTCGTAAATCACTGCATAATTCGTGTCGCTCAAGGCGCACTCCCGTTCTGGATAATGTTTTTTGCG
CCGACATCATAACGGTTCTGGCAAATATTCTGAAATGAGCTGTTGACAATTAATCATCGGCTCGTATAAT
GTGTGGAATTGTGAGCGGATAACAATTTCACACAGGAAACAGTATTCATGTCCCCTATACTAGGTTATTG
GAAAATTAAGGGCCTTGTGCAACCCACTCGACTTCTTTTGGAATATCTTGAAGAAAAATATGAAGAGCAT
TTGTATGAGCGCGATGAAGGTGATAAATGGCGAAACAAAAAGTTTGAATTGGGTTTGGAGTTTCCCAATC
TTCCTTATTATATTGATGGTGATGTTAAATTAACACAGTCTATGGCCATCATACGTTATATAGCTGACAA
GCACAACATGTTGGGTGGTTGTCCAAAAGAGCGTGCAGAGATTTCAATGCTTGAAGGAGCGGTTTTGGAT
ATTAGATACGGTGTTTCGAGAATTGCATATAGTAAAGACTTTGAAACTCTCAAAGTTGATTTTCTTAGCA
AGCTACCTGAAATGCTGAAAATGTTCGAAGATCGTTTATGTCATAAAACATATTTAAATGGTGATCATGT
AACCCATCCTGACTTCATGTTGTATGACGCTCTTGATGTTGTTTTATACATGGACCCAATGTGCCTGGAT
GCGTTCCCAAAATTAGTTTGTTTTAAAAAACGTATTGAAGCTATCCCACAAATTGATAAGTACTTGAAAT
CCAGCAAGTATATAGCATGGCCTTTGCAGGGCTGGCAAGCCACGTTTGGTGGTGGCGACCATCCTCCAAA
ATCGGATCTGATCGAAGGTCGTGGGATCCCGTTGAAAAGTAACAATAGTGAAACTAGTTCAGTAGCCCAG
AGTGGATCTGAAAGCAAAGTGGAACCTAAAAAATGTGAACTGTCAAAGAACTCTGATATCGAACAGTCTT
CAGATAGCAAAGTCAAAAATCTCTTTGCTTCCTTTCCAACGGAAGAATCTTCAATCAACTACACATTTAA
AACACCAGAAAAGGCAAAAGAGAAGAAAAAACCTGAAGATTCTCCCTCAGATGATGATGTTCTCATTGTA
TATGAACTAACTCCAACCGCTGAGCAGAAAGCCCTTGCAACCAAACTTAAACTTCCTCCAACTTTCTTCT
GCTACAAGAATAGACCAGATTATGTTAGTGAAGAAGAGGAGGATGATGAAGATTTCGAAACAGCTGTCAA
GAAACTTAATGGAAAACTATATTTGGATGGCTCAGAAAAATGTAGACCCTTGGAAGAAAATACAGCAGAT
AATGAGAAAGAATGTATTATTGTTTGGGAAAAGAAACCAACAGTTGAAGAGAAGGCAAAAGCAGATACGT
TAAAACTTCCACCTACATTTTTTTGTGGAGTCTGTAGTGATACTGATGAAGACAATGGAAATGGGGAAGA
CTTTCAATCAGAGCTTCAAAAAGTTCAGGAAGCTCAAAAATCTCAGACAGAAGAAATAACTAGCACAACT
GACAGTGTATATACAGGTGGGACTGAAGTGATGGTACCTTCTTTCTGTAAATCTGAAGAACCTGATTCTA
TTACCAAATCCATTAGTTCACCATCTGTTTCCTCTGAAACTATGGACAAACCTGTAGATTTGTCAACTAG
AAAGGAAATTGATACAGATTCTACAAGCCAAGGGGAAAGCAAGATAGTTCGGAATTCATCGTGACTGACT
GACGATCTGCCTCGCGCGTTTCGGTGATGACGGTGAAAACCTCTGACACATGCAGCTCCCGGAGACGGTC
ACAGCTTGTCTGTAAGCGGATGCCGGGAGCAGACAAGCCCGTCAGGGCGCGTCAGCGGGTGTTGGCGGGT
GTCGGGGCGCAGCCATGACCCAGTCACGTAGCGATAGCGGAGTGTATAATTCTTGAAGACGAAAGGGCCT
CGTGATACGCCTATTTTTATAGGTTAATGTCATGATAATAATGGTTTCTTAGACGTCAGGTGGCACTTTT
CGGGGAAATGTGCGCGGAACCCCTATTTGTTTATTTTTCTAAATACATTCAAATATGTATCCGCTCATGA
GACAATAACCCTGATAAATGCTTCAATAATATTGAAAAAGGAAGAGTATGAGTATTCAACATTTCCGTGT
CGCCCTTATTCCCTTTTTTGCGGCATTTTGCCTTCCTGTTTTTGCTCACCCAGAAACGCTGGTGAAAGTA
AAAGATGCTGAAGATCAGTTGGGTGCACGAGTGGGTTACATCGAACTGGATCTCAACAGCGGTAAGATCC
TTGAGAGTTTTCGCCCCGAAGAACGTTTTCCAATGATGAGCACTTTTAAAGTTCTGCTATGTGGCGCGGT
ATTATCCCGTGTTGACGCCGGGCAAGAGCAACTCGGTCGCCGCATACACTATTCTCAGAATGACTTGGTT
GAGTACTCACCAGTCACAGAAAAGCATCTTACGGATGGCATGACAGTAAGAGAATTATGCAGTGCTGCCA
TAACCATGAGTGATAACACTGCGGCCAACTTACTTCTGACAACGATCGGAGGACCGAAGGAGCTAACCGC
TTTTTTGCACAACATGGGGGATCATGTAACTCGCCTTGATCGTTGGGAACCGGAGCTGAATGAAGCCATA
CCAAACGACGAGCGTGACACCACGATGCCTGCAGCAATGGCAACAACGTTGCGCAAACTATTAACTGGCG
AACTACTTACTCTAGCTTCCCGGCAACAATTAATAGACTGGATGGAGGCGGATAAAGTTGCAGGACCACT
TCTGCGCTCGGCCCTTCCGGCTGGCTGGTTTATTGCTGATAAATCTGGAGCCGGTGAGCGTGGGTCTCGC
GGTATCATTGCAGCACTGGGGCCAGATGGTAAGCCCTCCCGTATCGTAGTTATCTACACGACGGGGAGTC
AGGCAACTATGGATGAACGAAATAGACAGATCGCTGAGATAGGTGCCTCACTGATTAAGCATTGGTAACT
GTCAGACCAAGTTTACTCATATATACTTTAGATTGATTTAAAACTTCATTTTTAATTTAAAAGGATCTAG
GTGAAGATCCTTTTTGATAATCTCATGACCAAAATCCCTTAACGTGAGTTTTCGTTCCACTGAGCGTCAG
ACCCCGTAGAAAAGATCAAAGGATCTTCTTGAGATCCTTTTTTTCTGCGCGTAATCTGCTGCTTGCAAAC
AAAAAAACCACCGCTACCAGCGGTGGTTTGTTTGCCGGATCAAGAGCTACCAACTCTTTTTCCGAAGGTA
ACTGGCTTCAGCAGAGCGCAGATACCAAATACTGTCCTTCTAGTGTAGCCGTAGTTAGGCCACCACTTCA
AGAACTCTGTAGCACCGCCTACATACCTCGCTCTGCTAATCCTGTTACCAGTGGCTGCTGCCAGTGGCGA
TAAGTCGTGTCTTACCGGGTTGGACTCAAGACGATAGTTACCGGATAAGGCGCAGCGGTCGGGCTGAACG
GGGGGTTCGTGCACACAGCCCAGCTTGGAGCGAACGACCTACACCGAACTGAGATACCTACAGCGTGAGC
TATGAGAAAGCGCCACGCTTCCCGAAGGGAGAAAGGCGGACAGGTATCCGGTAAGCGGCAGGGTCGGAAC
AGGAGAGCGCACGAGGGAGCTTCCAGGGGGAAACGCCTGGTATCTTTATAGTCCTGTCGGGTTTCGCCAC
CTCTGACTTGAGCGTCGATTTTTGTGATGCTCGTCAGGGGGGCGGAGCCTATGGAAAAACGCCAGCAACG
CGGCCTTTTTACGGTTCCTGGCCTTTTGCTGGCCTTTTGCTCACATGTTCTTTCCTGCGTTATCCCCTGA
TTCTGTGGATAACCGTATTACCGCCTTTGAGTGAGCTGATACCGCTCGCCGCAGCCGAACGACCGAGCGC
AGCGAGTCAGTGAGCGAGGAAGCGGAAGAGCGCCTGATGCGGTATTTTCTCCTTACGCATCTGTGCGGTA
TTTCACACCGCATAAATTCCGACACCATCGAATGGTGCAAAACCTTTCGCGGTATGGCATGATAGCGCCC
GGAAGAGAGTCAATTCAGGGTGGTGAATGTGAAACCAGTAACGTTATACGATGTCGCAGAGTATGCCGGT
GTCTCTTATCAGACCGTTTCCCGCGTGGTGAACCAGGCCAGCCACGTTTCTGCGAAAACGCGGGAAAAAG
TGGAAGCGGCGATGGCGGAGCTGAATTACATTCCCAACCGCGTGGCACAACAACTGGCGGGCAAACAGTC
GTTGCTGATTGGCGTTGCCACCTCCAGTCTGGCCCTGCACGCGCCGTCGCAAATTGTCGCGGCGATTAAA
TCTCGCGCCGATCAACTGGGTGCCAGCGTGGTGGTGTCGATGGTAGAACGAAGCGGCGTCGAAGCCTGTA
AAGCGGCGGTGCACAATCTTCTCGCGCAACGCGTCAGTGGGCTGATCATTAACTATCCGCTGGATGACCA
GGATGCCATTGCTGTGGAAGCTGCCTGCACTAATGTTCCGGCGTTATTTCTTGATGTCTCTGACCAGACA
CCCATCAACAGTATTATTTTCTCCCATGAAGACGGTACGCGACTGGGCGTGGAGCATCTGGTCGCATTGG
GTCACCAGCAAATCGCGCTGTTAGCGGGCCCATTAAGTTCTGTCTCGGCGCGTCTGCGTCTGGCTGGCTG
GCATAAATATCTCACTCGCAATCAAATTCAGCCGATAGCGGAACGGGAAGGCGACTGGAGTGCCATGTCC
GGTTTTCAACAAACCATGCAAATGCTGAATGAGGGCATCGTTCCCACTGCGATGCTGGTTGCCAACGATC
AGATGGCGCTGGGCGCAATGCGCGCCATTACCGAGTCCGGGCTGCGCGTTGGTGCGGATATCTCGGTAGT
GGGATACGACGATACCGAAGACAGCTCATGTTATATCCCGCCGTTAACCACCATCAAACAGGATTTTCGC
CTGCTGGGGCAAACCAGCGTGGACCGCTTGCTGCAACTCTCTCAGGGCCAGGCGGTGAAGGGCAATCAGC
TGTTGCCCGTCTCACTGGTGAAAAGAAAAACCACCCTGGCGCCCAATACGCAAACCGCCTCTCCCCGCGC
GTTGGCCGATTCATTAATGCAGCTGGCACGACAGGTTTCCCGACTGGAAAGCGGGCAGTGAGCGCAACGC
AATTAATGTGAGTTAGCTCACTCATTAGGCACCCCAGGCTTTACACTTTATGCTTCCGGCTCGTATGTTG
TGTGGAATTGTGAGCGGATAACAATTTCACACAGGAAACAGCTATGACCATGATTACGGATTCACTGGCC
GTCGTTTTACAACGTCGTGACTGGGAAAACCCTGGCGTTACCCAACTTAATCGCCTTGCAGCACATCCCC
CTTTCGCCAGCTGGCGTAATAGCGAAGAGGCCCGCACCGATCGCCCTTCCCAACAGTTGCGCAGCCTGAA
TGGCGAATGGCGCTTTGCCTGGTTTCCGGCACCAGAAGCGGTGCCGGAAAGCTGGCTGGAGTGCGATCTT
CCTGAGGCCGATACTGTCGTCGTCCCCTCAAACTGGCAGATGCACGGTTACGATGCGCCCATCTACACCA
ACGTAACCTATCCCATTACGGTCAATCCGCCGTTTGTTCCCACGGAGAATCCGACGGGTTGTTACTCGCT
CACATTTAATGTTGATGAAAGCTGGCTACAGGAAGGCCAGACGCGAATTATTTTTGATGGCGTTGGAATT
Features (pLannotate 1.2.2; 17 found; start..end, strand, type, name):
    183..211     +  promoter       tac promoter: strong E. coli promoter; hybrid between the trp and lac UV5 promoters
    219..235     +  protein_bind   lac operator: The lac repressor binds to the lac operator to inhibit transcription in E. coli. This inhibition can be relieved by adding lactose or isopropyl-β-D-thiogalactopyranoside (IPTG). lac repressor encoded by lacI
    258..911     +  CDS            GST26_SCHJA: Experimental evidence at protein level: Swiss-Prot protein existence level 1. GST isoenzymes appear to play a central role in the parasite detoxification system. Other functions are also suspected including a role in increasing the solubility of haematin in the parasite gut. From Schistosoma japonicum (Blood fluke).
    939..1799    +  CDS            RANBP2 (fragment): RBP2_BOVIN - Experimental evidence at transcript level: Swiss-Prot protein existence level 2. E3 SUMO-protein ligase which facilitates SUMO1 and SUMO2 conjugation by UBE2I. Involved in transport factor (Ran-GTP, karyopherin)-mediated protein import via the F-G repeat-containing domain which acts as a docking site for substrates. Binds single- stranded RNA (in vitro). May bind DNA. Component of the nuclear export pathway. Specific docking site for the nuclear export factor exportin- 1. Sumoylates PML at 'Lys-490' which is essential for the proper assembly of PML-NB. Recruits BICD2 to the nuclea
   1827..1866    +  CDS            rop (fragment): Rop protein, which maintains plasmids at low copy number; rop
   1968..2008    +  misc_feature   bom (fragment): basis of mobility region from pBR322
   2113..2217    +  promoter       AmpR promoter: bla
   2218..3078    +  CDS            AmpR: β-lactamase; bla; confers resistance to ampicillin, carbenicillin, and related antibiotics
   3249..3837    +  rep_origin     ori: high-copy-number ColE1/pMB1/pBR322/pUC origin of replication
   4023..4074    -  misc_feature   bom (fragment): basis of mobility region from pBR322
   4081..4158    +  promoter       lacIq promoter: lacI (mutant); In the lacIq allele, a single base change in the promoter boosts expression of the lacI gene about 10-fold.
   4159..5241    +  CDS            lacI: lac repressor; lacI; The lac repressor binds to the lac operator to inhibit transcription in E. coli. This inhibition can be relieved by adding lactose or isopropyl-β-D-thiogalactopyranoside (IPTG).
   5254..5275    +  protein_bind   CAP binding site: CAP binding activates transcription in the presence of cAMP. E. coli catabolite activator protein
   5290..5320    +  promoter       lac promoter: promoter for the E. coli lac operon
   5328..5344    +  protein_bind   lac operator: The lac repressor binds to the lac operator to inhibit transcription in E. coli. This inhibition can be relieved by adding lactose or isopropyl-β-D-thiogalactopyranoside (IPTG). lac repressor encoded by lacI
   5364..5537    +  CDS            lacZα: LacZα fragment of β-galactosidase; lacZ fragment
   5801..107     -  CDS            yciV (fragment) (across the origin): RNAAM_ECOLI - Also known as trpH From Escherichia coli (strain K12).
