[The description below was written by a language model from this plasmid's Addgene catalogue record and pLannotate feature annotations shown in this document.]
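Description:
pGEX3X-RanBP2dFG is a bacterial expression plasmid built on the pGEX-3X backbone for producing a GST-tagged fragment of human RanBP2 (also called Nup358) in E. coli. It totals about 5.8 kb, replicates from a high-copy ColE1/pMB1-type origin, and is selected with ampicillin through the β-lactamase (AmpR) gene and its own promoter. Small remnants of pBR322-derived rop and bom sequences, a lac promoter/lacZα segment downstream of lacI, and a short E. coli trpH-related fragment spanning the numbering origin are backbone leftovers with no evident role in the construct's function.

The expression cassette consists of the tac promoter, a strong trp/lac hybrid, followed by a lac operator and the Schistosoma japonicum glutathione S-transferase coding sequence. The RanBP2 insert of roughly 860 bp, encoding amino acids 2553–2838, was cloned between BamHI and EcoRI sites (both retained) so that GST sits at the N terminus of the fusion. The automated annotation matched this region to the bovine RanBP2 entry, but the catalogue record gives the species as human. The plasmid also carries lacI under the lacIq promoter, which supplies high levels of lac repressor to keep the tac promoter off until it is induced with IPTG, independently of the host strain's repressor status.

According to the record, the encoded fragment retains SUMO ligase activity, consistent with RanBP2's role as a SUMO E3 ligase that promotes SUMO conjugation by the E2 enzyme UBE2I. The construct is therefore suited to making recombinant protein that can be purified by glutathione affinity, for example for in vitro sumoylation studies.
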