Addgene plasmid #53120: pGEX3X-RanBP2dFG
Purpose: E.coli expression of GST tagged human RanBP2 fragment with SUMO ligase activity
Depositing lab: Frauke Melchior. Depositing organization: Universitaet Heidelberg. Publication: The nucleoporin RanBP2 has SUMO1 E3 ligase activity. Pichler A, Gast A, Seeler JS, Dejean A, Melchior F. Cell. 2002 Jan 11;108(1):109-20. 10.1016/S0092-8674(01)00633-X PubMed 11792325.
Backbone
  Vector backbone: pGEX-3X
  Backbone size w/o insert (bp): 4900
  Total vector size (bp): 5810
  Vector type: Bacterial Expression
Growth in bacteria
  Bacterial resistance: Ampicillin, 100 μg/mL
  Growth temperature: 37°C
  Growth strain: DH5alpha
  Copy number: High Copy
Gene/Insert
  Gene/Insert name: RanBP2 fragment (alt name: Nup358)
  Species: H. sapiens (human)
  Insert size (bp): 860
  Mutation: fragment (amino acids 2553-2838)
  Entrez Gene: RANBP2 (a.k.a. ADANE, ANE1, IIAE3, NUP358, TRP1, TRP2)
  Promoter: tac
  Tag / fusion protein: GST (N terminal on insert)
  Cloning method: Restriction Enzyme; 5′ cloning site BamH1 (not destroyed); 3′ cloning site EcoRI (not destroyed)
  Sequencing primers: 5′ pGEX5-FP; 3′ pGEX3-RP
Terms and licenses: Academic/Nonprofit Terms; Industry Terms: Not Available to Industry
How to cite: pGEX3X-RanBP2dFG was a gift from Frauke Melchior (Addgene plasmid # 53120 ; http://n2t.net/addgene:53120 ; RRID:Addgene_53120)
