>Addgene plasmid #53120 | pGEX3X-RanBP2dFG | addgene partial sequence | sequence record 86456 | pGEX5 5'-GGGCTGGCAAGCCACGTTTGGTG-3'
CGGATCTGATCGAAGGTCGTGGGATCCCGTTGAAAAGTAACAATAGTGAAACTAGTTCAGTAGCCCAGAG
TGGATCTGAAAGCAAAGTGGAACCTAAAAAATGTGAACTGTCAAAGAACTCTGATATCGAACAGTCTTCA
GATAGCAAAGTCAAAAATCTCTTTGCTTCCTTTCCAACGGAAGAATCTTCAATCAACTACACATTTAAAA
CACCAGAAAAGGCAAAAGAGAAGAAAAAACCTGAAGATTCTCCCTCAGATGATGATGTTCTCATTGTATA
TGAACTAACTCCAACCGCTGAGCAGAAAGCCCTTGCAACCAAACTTAAACTTCCTCCAACTTTCTTCTGC
TACAAGAATAGACCAGATTATGTTAGTGAAGAAGAGGAGGATGATGAAGATTTCGAAACAGCTGTCAAGA
AACTTAATGGAAAACTATATTTGGATGGCTCAGAAAAATGTAGACCCTTGGAAGAAAATACAGCAGATAA
TGAGAAAGAATGTATTATTGTTTGGGAAAAGAAACCAACAGTTGAAGAGAAGGCAAAAGCAGATACGTTA
AAACTTCCACCTACATTTTTTTGTGGAGTCTGTAGTGATACTGATGAAGACAATGGAAATGGGGAAGACT
TTCAATCAGAGCTTCAAAAAGTTCAGGAAGCTCAAAAATCTCAGACAGAAGAAATAACTAGCACAACTGA
CAGTGTATATACAGGTGGGACTGAAGTGATGGTACCTTCTTTCTGTAAATCTGAAGAACCTGATTCTATT
ACCAAATCCATTAGTTCACCATCTGTTTCCTCTGAAACTATGGACAAACCTGTAGATTTGTCAACTAGAA
AGGAAATTGATACAGATTCTACAAGCCAAGGGGAAAGCAAGATAGTTCGGAATTCATCGTGACTGACTGA
CGATCTGCCTCGCGCG
